Addgene plasmid #218713: pEGFP-C1-BBS4
Purpose: Expresses N-terminally EGFP-tagged BBS4 in mammalian cells
Depositing lab: Kazuhisa Nakayama. Publication: Multisubunit complex architectures revealed by visible immunoprecipitation (VIP) assay using fluorescent fusion proteins. Katoh Y, Nozaki S, Hartanto D, Miyano R, Nakayama K. J Cell Sci. 2015 May 11. pii: jcs.168740. 10.1242/jcs.168740 PubMed 25964651.
Backbone
  Vector backbone: pEGFP-C1
  Backbone manufacturer: Clontech
  Backbone size w/o insert (bp): 4731
  Vector type: Mammalian Expression
  Selectable markers: Neomycin (select with G418)
Growth in bacteria
  Bacterial resistance: Kanamycin, 50 μg/mL
  Growth temperature: 37°C
  Growth strain: DH5alpha
  Copy number: High Copy
Gene/Insert
  Gene/Insert name: BBS4
  Species: H. sapiens (human)
  Insert size (bp): 1557
  Mutation: I354T (t1110c)
  Entrez Gene: BBS4
  Promoter: CMV
  Tag / fusion protein: EGFP (N terminal on backbone)
  Cloning method: Restriction Enzyme; 5′ cloning site BglII/BamHI (destroyed during cloning); 3′ cloning site EcoRI (not destroyed)
  Sequencing primers: 5′ CTGAGCAAAGACCCCAACGAG; 3′ GAAATTTGTGATGCTATTGC
Terms and licenses: Academic/Nonprofit Terms; Industry Terms: Not Available to Industry
How to cite: pEGFP-C1-BBS4 was a gift from Kazuhisa Nakayama (Addgene plasmid # 218713 ; http://n2t.net/addgene:218713 ; RRID:Addgene_218713)
