[The description below was written by a language model from this plasmid's Addgene catalogue record and pLannotate feature annotations shown in this document.]
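Description:
pEGFP-C1-BBS4 is a mammalian expression plasmid built on the Clontech pEGFP-C1 backbone that produces human BBS4 fused at its N-terminus to EGFP. The sequenced construct is about 6.3 kb. It is propagated in E. coli at high copy from a ColE1/pUC-type origin, and it also carries an f1 phage origin. A single Tn5 aminoglycoside phosphotransferase gene (NeoR/KanR) serves both hosts. A bacterial bla-type promoter drives it for kanamycin selection in bacteria. The SV40 enhancer/early promoter, paired with an HSV TK polyadenylation signal, drives it for G418 selection of stably transfected mammalian cells. The short ble, large T antigen and bGH poly(A) fragments in the feature table appear to be partial annotation matches within backbone sequence rather than functional parts.

The expression cassette uses the human cytomegalovirus immediate early enhancer and promoter to drive strong constitutive transcription of the EGFP coding sequence. This is followed after a short linker by the 1,557 bp BBS4 open reading frame, and the transcript is terminated by the SV40 poly(A) signal. The insert was placed by restriction cloning, with a BglII/BamHI junction at the 5′ end that was destroyed and an EcoRI site retained at the 3′ end. A remnant of the multiple cloning site lies downstream. The record notes an I354T substitution in the BBS4 sequence.

BBS4 is a subunit of the BBSome, a complex involved in sorting membrane proteins to the primary cilium. The associated publication describes a visible immunoprecipitation assay that uses fluorescent fusion proteins to map the architecture of multisubunit complexes, so this plasmid suits that kind of interaction mapping. It can also be used to visualise BBS4 localisation in transfected cells.
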