Features (pLannotate 1.2.2; 15 found; start..end, strand, type, name):
     61..364     +  enhancer       CMV enhancer: human cytomegalovirus immediate early enhancer
    365..568     +  promoter       CMV promoter: human cytomegalovirus (CMV) immediate early promoter
    613..1329    +  CDS            EGFP: EGFP is a basic (constitutively fluorescent) green fluorescent protein published in 1996, derived from Aequorea victoria. It is reported to be a rapidly-maturing weak dimer with moderate acid sensitivity.
   1348..2904    +  CDS            BBS4: BBS4_HUMAN - Experimental evidence at protein level: Swiss-Prot protein existence level 1. The BBSome complex is thought to function as a coat complex required for sorting of specific membrane proteins to the primary cilia. The BBSome complex is required for ciliogenesis but is dispensable for centriolar satellite function. This ciliogenic function is mediated in part by the Rab8 GDP/GTP exchange factor, which localizes to the basal body and contacts the BBSome. Rab8(GTP) enters the primary cilium and promotes extension of the ciliary membrane. Firstly the BBSome associates with the ciliary me
   2908..2944    +  misc_feature   MCS (fragment): multiple cloning site
   2961..3045    +  CDS            large T antigen (fragment): large T antigen from SV40 (simian virus 40)
   3068..3189    +  polyA_signal   SV40 poly(A) signal: SV40 polyadenylation signal
   3223..3651    -  rep_origin     f1 ori (sequence partly withheld): f1 bacteriophage origin of replication; arrow indicates direction of (+) strand synthesis
   3678..3782    +  promoter       AmpR promoter: bla
   3784..4141    +  promoter       SV40 promoter: SV40 enhancer and early promoter
   4176..4970    +  CDS            NeoR/KanR: aminoglycoside phosphotransferase from Tn5; aph(3')-II (or nptII); confers resistance to neomycin, kanamycin, and G418 (Geneticin®)
   4991..5143    +  CDS            ble (fragment): BLE_KLEPN - Experimental evidence at protein level: Swiss-Prot protein existence level 1. Binding protein with a strong affinity to the bleomycin family of antibiotics. Binds to CL990; an antimitotic-antibiotic compound. From Klebsiella pneumoniae.
   5202..5249    +  polyA_signal   HSV TK poly(A) signal: herpes simplex virus thymidine kinase polyadenylation signal (Cole and Stacy, 1985)
   5340..5356    -  polyA_signal   bGH poly(A) signal (fragment): bovine growth hormone polyadenylation signal
   5578..6166    +  rep_origin     ori: high-copy-number ColE1/pMB1/pBR322/pUC origin of replication
>Addgene plasmid #218713 | pEGFP-C1-BBS4 | addgene full sequence | sequence record 434345 | Addgene NGS Result
TAGTTATTAATAGTAATCAATTACGGGGTCATTAGTTCATAGCCCATATATGGAGTTCCGCGTTACATAA
CTTACGGTAAATGGCCCGCCTGGCTGACCGCCCAACGACCCCCGCCCATTGACGTCAATAATGACGTATG
TTCCCATAGTAACGCCAATAGGGACTTTCCATTGACGTCAATGGGTGGAGTATTTACGGTAAACTGCCCA
CTTGGCAGTACATCAAGTGTATCATATGCCAAGTACGCCCCCTATTGACGTCAATGACGGTAAATGGCCC
GCCTGGCATTATGCCCAGTACATGACCTTATGGGACTTTCCTACTTGGCAGTACATCTACGTATTAGTCA
TCGCTATTACCATGGTGATGCGGTTTTGGCAGTACATCAATGGGCGTGGATAGCGGTTTGACTCACGGGG
ATTTCCAAGTCTCCACCCCATTGACGTCAATGGGAGTTTGTTTTGGCACCAAAATCAACGGGACTTTCCA
AAATGTCGTAACAACTCCGCCCCATTGACGCAAATGGGCGGTAGGCGTGTACGGTGGGAGGTCTATATAA
GCAGAGCTGGTTTAGTGAACCGTCAGATCCGCTAGCGCTACCGGTCGCCACCATGGTGAGCAAGGGCGAG
GAGCTGTTCACCGGGGTGGTGCCCATCCTGGTCGAGCTGGACGGCGACGTAAACGGCCACAAGTTCAGCG
TGTCCGGCGAGGGCGAGGGCGATGCCACCTACGGCAAGCTGACCCTGAAGTTCATCTGCACCACCGGCAA
GCTGCCCGTGCCCTGGCCCACCCTCGTGACCACCCTGACCTACGGCGTGCAGTGCTTCAGCCGCTACCCC
GACCACATGAAGCAGCACGACTTCTTCAAGTCCGCCATGCCCGAAGGCTACGTCCAGGAGCGCACCATCT
TCTTCAAGGACGACGGCAACTACAAGACCCGCGCCGAGGTGAAGTTCGAGGGCGACACCCTGGTGAACCG
CATCGAGCTGAAGGGCATCGACTTCAAGGAGGACGGCAACATCCTGGGGCACAAGCTGGAGTACAACTAC
AACAGCCACAACGTCTATATCATGGCCGACAAGCAGAAGAACGGCATCAAGGTGAACTTCAAGATCCGCC
ACAACATCGAGGACGGCAGCGTGCAGCTCGCCGACCACTACCAGCAGAACACCCCCATCGGCGACGGCCC
CGTGCTGCTGCCCGACAACCACTACCTGAGCACCCAGTCCGCCCTGAGCAAAGACCCCAACGAGAAGCGC
GATCACATGGTCCTGCTGGAGTTCGTGACCGCCGCCGGGATCACTCTCGGCATGGACGAGCTGTACAAGT
CCGGACTCAGATCCACCATGGCTGAGGAGAGAGTCGCGACGAGAACTCAATTTCCTGTATCTACTGAGTC
TCAAAAACCCCGGCAGAAAAAAGCTCCAGAGTTTCCTATTTTGGAGAAGCAGAACTGGTTGATTCATCTT
CATTATATCCGGAAAGATTATGAAGCCTGCAAGGCTGTTATCAAAGAACAGCTTCAAGAGACTCAGGGAT
TGTGTGAATATGCTATCTATGTCCAAGCATTGATATTTCGCCTAGAAGGAAATATCCAAGAATCCCTAGA
ACTCTTCCAGACATGTGCAGTTCTTAGTCCTCAGAGTGCTGATAACCTCAAGCAGGTGGCCAGATCTTTA
TTTCTTTTGGGAAAACATAAAGCTGCCATTGAAGTATATAATGAAGCAGCTAAACTCAACCAGAAAGATT
GGGAGATCAGCCATAACCTAGGAGTTTGCTACATATACCTGAAGCAGTTCAACAAGGCACAAGACCAGTT
GCACAATGCCCTGAATCTTAATAGGCACGATCTGACTTATATAATGCTGGGGAAGATCCACTTGCTGGAG
GGAGACTTGGACAAGGCCATTGAAGTCTACAAGAAAGCAGTGGAGTTCTCACCAGAAAATACAGAGCTTC
TTACAACTTTAGGATTACTCTACTTACAGCTCGGCATTTACCAGAAGGCATTTGAACATCTTGGCAATGC
ACTGACTTATGACCCTACCAACTACAAGGCCATCTTGGCAGCAGGCAGCATGATGCAGACCCACGGGGAC
TTTGATGTTGCCCTCACCAAATACAGAGTTGTGGCTTGTGCTGTTCCAGAAAGTCCTCCACTCTGGAATA
ACATTGGAATGTGTTTCTTTGGCAAGAAGAAATATGTGGCGGCCATCAGCTGCCTGAAACGAGCCAACTA
CTTGGCACCCTTCGATTGGAAGATTCTGTATAATTTGGGCCTTGTCCATTTGACCATGCAGCAGTATGCA
TCAGCTTTTCATTTTCTCAGTGCGGCCATCAACTTCCAGCCAAAGATGGGGGAGCTCTACATGCTCTTGG
CAGTGGCTCTGACCAATCTGGAAGATACAGAAAATGCCAAGAGAGCCTACGCAGAAGCAGTCCACCTGGA
TAAGTGTAACCCTTTAGTAAACCTGAACTATGCTGTGCTGCTGTACAACCAGGGCGAGAAGAAGAACGCC
CTGGCCCAATATCAGGAGATGGAGAAGAAAGTCAGCCTACTCAAGGACAATAGCTCTCTGGAATTTGACT
CTGAGATGGTGGAGATGGCTCAGAAGTTGGGAGCTGCTCTCCAGGTTGGGGAGGCACTGGTCTGGACCAA
ACCAGTTAAAGATCCCAAATCAAAGCACCAGACCACTTCAACCAGCAAACCTGCCAGTTTCCAGCAGCCT
CTGGGCTCTAATCAAGCTCTAGGACAGGCAATGTCTTCAGCAGCTGCATACAGGACGCTCCCCTCAGGTG
CTGGAGGAACATCCCAGTTCACAAAGCCCCCATCTCTTCCTCTGGAGCCAGAGCCTGCGGTGGAATCAAG
TCCAACTGAAACATCAGAACAAATAAGAGAGAAATAAGAATTCTGCAGTCGACGGTACCGCGGGCCCGGG
ATCCACCGGATCTAGATAACTGATCATAATCAGCCATACCACATTTGTAGAGGTTTTACTTGCTTTAAAA
AACCTCCCACACCTCCCCCTGAACCTGAAACATAAAATGAATGCAATTGTTGTTGTTAACTTGTTTATTG
CAGCTTATAATGGTTACAAATAAAGCAATAGCATCACAAATTTCACAAATAAAGCATTTTTTTCACTGCA
TTCTAGTTGTGGTTTGTCCAAACTCATCAATGTATCTTAACGCGTAAATTGTAAGCGTTAATATTTTGTT
AAAATTCGCGTTAAATTTTTGTTAAATCAGCTCATTTTTTAACCAATAGGCCGAAATCGGCAAAATCCCT
TATAAATCAAAAGAATAGACCGAGATAGGGT
[37 nt withheld, positions 3322-3358]
AAAGAACGTGGACTCCAACGTCAAAGG
[49 nt withheld, positions 3386-3434]
T
[91 nt withheld, positions 3436-3526]
G
[124 nt withheld, positions 3528-3651]
CAGGTGGCACTTTTCGGGGAAATGTGCGCGGAACCCCTATTTGTTTATTTTTCTAAATACATTCAAATAT
GTATCCGCTCATGAGACAATAACCCTGATAAATGCTTCAATAATATTGAAAAAGGAAGAGTCCTGAGGCG
GAAAGAACCAGCTGTGGAATGTGTGTCAGTTAGGGTGTGGAAAGTCCCCAGGCTCCCCAGCAGGCAGAAG
TATGCAAAGCATGCATCTCAATTAGTCAGCAACCAGGTGTGGAAAGTCCCCAGGCTCCCCAGCAGGCAGA
AGTATGCAAAGCATGCATCTCAATTAGTCAGCAACCATAGTCCCGCCCCTAACTCCGCCCATCCCGCCCC
TAACTCCGCCCAGTTCCGCCCATTCTCCGCCCCATGGCTGACTAATTTTTTTTATTTATGCAGAGGCCGA
GGCCGCCTCGGCCTCTGAGCTATTCCAGAAGTAGTGAGGAGGCTTTTTTGGAGGCCTAGGCTTTTGCAAA
GATCGATCAAGAGACAGGATGAGGATCGTTTCGCATGATTGAACAAGATGGATTGCACGCAGGTTCTCCG
GCCGCTTGGGTGGAGAGGCTATTCGGCTATGACTGGGCACAACAGACAATCGGCTGCTCTGATGCCGCCG
TGTTCCGGCTGTCAGCGCAGGGGCGCCCGGTTCTTTTTGTCAAGACCGACCTGTCCGGTGCCCTGAATGA
ACTGCAAGACGAGGCAGCGCGGCTATCGTGGCTGGCCACGACGGGCGTTCCTTGCGCAGCTGTGCTCGAC
GTTGTCACTGAAGCGGGAAGGGACTGGCTGCTATTGGGCGAAGTGCCGGGGCAGGATCTCCTGTCATCTC
ACCTTGCTCCTGCCGAGAAAGTATCCATCATGGCTGATGCAATGCGGCGGCTGCATACGCTTGATCCGGC
TACCTGCCCATTCGACCACCAAGCGAAACATCGCATCGAGCGAGCACGTACTCGGATGGAAGCCGGTCTT
GTCGATCAGGATGATCTGGACGAAGAGCATCAGGGGCTCGCGCCAGCCGAACTGTTCGCCAGGCTCAAGG
CGAGCATGCCCGACGGCGAGGATCTCGTCGTGACCCATGGCGATGCCTGCTTGCCGAATATCATGGTGGA
AAATGGCCGCTTTTCTGGATTCATCGACTGTGGCCGGCTGGGTGTGGCGGACCGCTATCAGGACATAGCG
TTGGCTACCCGTGATATTGCTGAAGAGCTTGGCGGCGAATGGGCTGACCGCTTCCTCGTGCTTTACGGTA
TCGCCGCTCCCGATTCGCAGCGCATCGCCTTCTATCGCCTTCTTGACGAGTTCTTCTGAGCGGGACTCTG
GGGTTCGAAATGACCGACCAAGCGACGCCCAACCTGCCATCACGAGATTTCGATTCCACCGCCGCCTTCT
ATGAAAGGTTGGGCTTCGGAATCGTTTTCCGGGACGCCGGCTGGATGATCCTCCAGCGCGGGGATCTCAT
GCTGGAGTTCTTCGCCCACCCTAGGGGGAGGCTAACTGAAACACGGAAGGAGACAATACCGGAAGGAACC
CGCGCTATGACGGCAATAAAAAGACAGAATAAAACGCACGGTGTTGGGTCGTTTGTTCATAAACGCGGGG
TTCGGTCCCAGGGCTGGCACTCTGTCGATACCCCACCGAGACCCCATTGGGGCCAATACGCCCGCGTTTC
TTCCTTTTCCCCACCCCACCCCCCAAGTTCGGGTGAAGGCCCAGGGCTCGCAGCCAACGTCGGGGCGGCA
GGCCCTGCCATAGCCTCAGGTTACTCATATATACTTTAGATTGATTTAAAACTTCATTTTTAATTTAAAA
GGATCTAGGTGAAGATCCTTTTTGATAATCTCATGACCAAAATCCCTTAACGTGAGTTTTCGTTCCACTG
AGCGTCAGACCCCGTAGAAAAGATCAAAGGATCTTCTTGAGATCCTTTTTTTCTGCGCGTAATCTGCTGC
TTGCAAACAAAAAAACCACCGCTACCAGCGGTGGTTTGTTTGCCGGATCAAGAGCTACCAACTCTTTTTC
CGAAGGTAACTGGCTTCAGCAGAGCGCAGATACCAAATACTGTTCTTCTAGTGTAGCCGTAGTTAGGCCA
CCACTTCAAGAACTCTGTAGCACCGCCTACATACCTCGCTCTGCTAATCCTGTTACCAGTGGCTGCTGCC
AGTGGCGATAAGTCGTGTCTTACCGGGTTGGACTCAAGACGATAGTTACCGGATAAGGCGCAGCGGTCGG
GCTGAACGGGGGGTTCGTGCACACAGCCCAGCTTGGAGCGAACGACCTACACCGAACTGAGATACCTACA
GCGTGAGCTATGAGAAAGCGCCACGCTTCCCGAAGGGAGAAAGGCGGACAGGTATCCGGTAAGCGGCAGG
GTCGGAACAGGAGAGCGCACGAGGGAGCTTCCAGGGGGAAACGCCTGGTATCTTTATAGTCCTGTCGGGT
TTCGCCACCTCTGACTTGAGCGTCGATTTTTGTGATGCTCGTCAGGGGGGCGGAGCCTATGGAAAAACGC
CAGCAACGCGGCCTTTTTACGGTTCCTGGCCTTTTGCTGGCCTTTTGCTCACATGTTCTTTCCTGCGTTA
TCCCCTGATTCTGTGGATAACCGTATTACCGCCATGCAT
